Addgene plasmid #195776: pENTR223-BLRF2
Purpose: Gateway Entry Clone of Epstein-Barr virus BLRF2
Depositing lab: Eric Johannsen. Depositing organization: Brigham and Women's Hospital. Publication: Epstein-Barr virus and virus human protein interaction maps. Calderwood MA, Venkatesan K, Xing L, Chase MR, Vazquez A, Holthaus AM, Ewence AE, Li N, Hirozane-Kishikawa T, Hill DE, Vidal M, Kieff E, Johannsen E. Proc Natl Acad Sci U S A. 2007 May 1;104(18):7606-11. doi: 10.1073/pnas.0702332104. Epub 2007 Apr 19. PubMed 17446270.
Backbone
  Vector backbone: pENTR223.1
  Backbone manufacturer: Invitrogen
  Backbone size w/o insert (bp): 2875
  Vector type: Gateway Entry Vector
Growth in bacteria
  Bacterial resistance: Spectinomycin, 50 μg/mL
  Growth temperature: 37°C
  Growth strain: DH5alpha
  Copy number: High Copy
Gene/Insert
  Gene/Insert name: BLRF2
  Species: Epstein-Barr virus
  Entrez Gene: BLRF2 (a.k.a. HHV4_BLRF2)
  Cloning method: Gateway Cloning
Terms and licenses: Academic/Nonprofit Terms; Industry Terms: Not Available to Industry
How to cite: pENTR223-BLRF2 was a gift from Eric Johannsen (Addgene plasmid # 195776 ; http://n2t.net/addgene:195776 ; RRID:Addgene_195776)
