[The description below was written by a language model from this plasmid's Addgene catalogue record and pLannotate feature annotations shown in this document.]
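Description:
pENTR223-BLRF2 is a Gateway entry clone carrying the Epstein-Barr virus BLRF2 open reading frame in the pENTR223.1 backbone. It is a small bacterial plasmid maintained in E. coli through a high-copy ColE1/pUC-type origin. Selection is with spectinomycin, conferred by an aadA (SmR) aminoglycoside adenylyltransferase gene. A class 1 integron Pc promoter fragment and a short gentamicin acetyltransferase remnant lie just upstream of aadA, apparently as leftovers from the integron source of the marker. The annotated sequence is about 3.3 kb and is flagged as a partial NGS result, so it may not cover every base of the plasmid.

The BLRF2 coding region is annotated by its match to the protein from EBV strain AG876, a viral protein reported to inhibit host innate immunity by targeting the enzymatic activity of cGAS, the cytosolic DNA sensor. The ORF is flanked by two oppositely oriented attL recombination sites. The automated annotation labels both as attL3, and the record does not otherwise state their identities. These sites allow an LR Clonase reaction to transfer the ORF into any compatible Gateway destination vector. rrnB T1 and T2 terminators sit upstream of the cassette and would shield the insert from read-through transcription. A T7 promoter lies downstream, pointing back toward the insert. Short lacI and lacZα fragments are backbone remnants.

The plasmid has no promoter intended for expression in eukaryotic cells, so it serves as a shuttle source of BLRF2 rather than an expression construct. The record associates it with a study mapping interactions among EBV proteins and between EBV and human proteins.
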