Features (pLannotate 1.2.2; 12 found; start..end, strand, type, name):
    121..213     +  CDS            lacI (fragment): lac repressor; lacI; The lac repressor binds to the lac operator to inhibit transcription in E. coli. This inhibition can be relieved by adding lactose or isopropyl-β-D-thiogalactopyranoside (IPTG).
    268..295     -  terminator     rrnB T2 terminator: transcription terminator T2 from the E. coli rrnB gene
    427..470     +  terminator     rrnB T1 terminator: Escherichia coli rrnB; transcription terminator T1 from the E. coli rrnB gene
    517..553     -  CDS            lacZα (fragment): LacZα fragment of β-galactosidase; lacZ fragment
    570..665     +  protein_bind   attL3: mutant version of attL; recombination site for the Gateway® LR reaction LR Clonase™
    668..1147    +  CDS            BLRF2_EBVA8: Experimental evidence at protein level: Swiss-Prot protein existence level 1. Plays a role in the inhibition of host innate immune system by targeting the CGAS enzymatic activity which is the principal cytosolic DNA sensor that detects invading viral DNA. From Epstein-Barr virus (strain AG876) (HHV-4) (Human herpesvirus 4).
   1155..1250    -  protein_bind   attL3: mutant version of attL; recombination site for the Gateway® LR reaction LR Clonase™
   1269..1287    -  promoter       T7 promoter: promoter for bacteriophage T7 RNA polymerase
   1477..1500    +  promoter       Pc promoter (fragment): intI1 (promoter lies within the coding sequence); class 1 integron promoter
   1676..1732    +  CDS            GmR (fragment): gentamycin acetyltransferase; aacC1; confers resistance to gentamycin
   1739..2530    +  CDS            SmR: aminoglycoside adenylyltransferase (Murphy, 1985); aadA; confers resistance to spectinomycin and streptomycin
   2623..3211    +  rep_origin     ori: high-copy-number ColE1/pMB1/pBR322/pUC origin of replication
>Addgene plasmid #195776 | pENTR223-BLRF2 | addgene full sequence | sequence record 385979 | Addgene Partial NGS Result
CTTTCCTGCGTTATCCCCTGATTCTGTGGATAACCGTATTACCGCCTTTGAGTGAGCTGATACCGCTCGC
CGCAGCCGAACGACCGAGCGCAGCGAGTCAGTGAGCGAGGAAGCGGAAGAGCGCCCAATACGCAAACCGC
CTCTCCCCGCGCGTTGGCCGATTCATTAATGCAGCTGGCACGACAGGTTTCCCGACTGGAAAGCGGGCAG
TGAGCGCAACGCAATTAATACGCGTACCGCTAGCCAGGAAGAGTTTGTAGAAACGCAAAAAGGCCATCCG
TCAGGATGGCCTTCTGCTTAGTTTGATGCCTGGCAGTTTATGGCGGGCGTCCTGCCCGCCACCCTCCGGG
CCGTTGCTTCACAACGTTCAAATCCGCTCCCGGCGGATTTGTCCTACTCAGGAGAGCGTTCACCGACAAA
CAACAGATAAAACGAAAGGCCCAGTCTTCCGACTGAGCCTTTCGTTTTATTTGATGCCTGGCAGTTCCCT
ACTCTCGCGTTAACGCTAGCATGGATGTTTTCCCAGTCACGACGTTGTAAAACGACGGCCAGTCTTAAGC
TCGGGCCCCAAATAATGATTTTATTTTGACTGATAGTGACCTGTTCGTTGCAACAAATTGATGAGCAATG
CTTTTTTATAATGCCAACTTTGTACAAAAAAGTTGGCATGTCAGCTCCACGCAAAGTCAGATTGCCTTCT
GTTAAGGCTGTTGACATGAGCATGGAAGACATGGCCGCCCGCCTGGCTCGCCTGGAGTCTGAGAATAAGG
CTCTGAAGCAACAGGTCCTCAGAGGGGGTGCCTGTGCCTCGTCTACCTCTGTTCCTTCTGCTCCAGTGCC
TCCGCCTGAGCCGCTTACAGCTCGACAGCGAGAGGTAATGATTACGCAGGCCACGGGCCGTTTGGCGTCT
CAGGCTATGAAGAAGATTGAAGACAAGGTTCGGAAATCTGTTGACGGTGTAACTACCCGCAATGAAATGG
AAAATATATTGCAAAATCTGACCCTCCGCATTCAAGTATCTATGTTGGGTGCAAAAGGCCAACCCAGCCC
TGGTGAGGGAACACGACCACGAGAATCAAACGACCCCAACGCCACCCGACGTGCCCGCTCCCGCTCCCGG
GGACGTGAAGCAARGAAAGTGSAAATTTSYSATCCAACTTTCTTGTACAAAGTTGGCATTATAAGAAAGC
ATTGCTTATCAATTTGTTGCAACGAACAGGTCACTATCAGTCAAAATAAAATCATTATTTGCCATCCAGC
TGATATCCCCTATAGTGAGTCGTATTACATGGTCATAGCTGTTTCCTGGCAGCTCTGGCCCGTGTCTCAA
AATCTCTGATGTTACATTGCACAAGATAAAAATATATCATCATGCCTCCTCTAGACCAGCCAGGACAGAA
ATGCCTCGACTTCGCTGCTACCCAAGGTTGCCGGGTGACGCACACCGTGGAAACGGATGAAGGCACGAAC
CCAGTGGACATAAGCCTGTTCGGTTCGTAAGCTGTAATGCAAGTAGCGTATGCGCTCACGCAACTGGTCC
AGAACCTTGACCGAACGCAGCGGTGGTAACGGCGCAGTGGCGGTTTTCATGGCTTGTTATGACTGTTTTT
TTGGGGTACAGTCTATGCCTCGGGCATCCAAGCAGCAAGCGCGTTACGCCGTGGGTCGATGTTTGATGTT
ATGGAGCAGCAACGATGTTACGCAGCAGGGCAGTCGCCCTAAAACAAAGTTAAACATTATGAGGGAAGCG
GTGATCGCCGAAGTATCGACTCAACTATCAGAGGTAGTTGGCGTCATCGAGCGCCATCTCGAACCGACGT
TGCTGGCCGTACATTTGTACGGCTCCGCAGTGGATGGCGGCCTGAAGCCACACAGTGATATTGATTTGCT
GGTTACGGTGACCGTAAGGCTTGATGAAACAACGCGGCGAGCTTTGATCAACGACCTTTTGGAAACTTCG
GCTTCCCCTGGAGAGAGCGAGATTCTCCGCGCTGTAGAAGTCACCATTGTTGTGCACGACGACATCATTC
CGTGGCGTTATCCAGCTAAGCGCGAACTGCAATTTGGAGAATGGCAGCGCAATGACATTCTTGCAGGTAT
CTTCGAGCCAGCCACGATCGACATTGATCTGGCTATCTTGCTGACAAAAGCAAGAGAACATAGCGTTGCC
TTGGTAGGTCCAGCGGCGGAGGAACTCTTTGATCCGGTTCCTGAACAGGATCTATTTGAGGCGCTAAATG
AAACCTTAACGCTATGGAACTCGCCGCCCGACTGGGCTGGCGATGAGCGAAATGTAGTGCTTACGTTGTC
CCGCATTTGGTACAGCGCAGTAACCGGCAAAATCGCGCCGAAGGATGTCGCTGCCGACTGGGCAATGGAG
CGCCTGCCGGCCCAGTATCAGCCCGTCATACTTGAAGCTAGACAGGCTTATCTTGGACAAGAAGAAGATC
GCTTGGCCTCGCGCGCAGATCAGTTGGAAGAATTTGTCCACTACGTGAAAGGCGAGATCACCAAGGTAGT
CGGCAAATAACCCTCGAGCCACCCATGACCAAAATCCCTTAACGTGAGTTACGCGTCGTTCCACTGAGCG
TCAGACCCCGTAGAAAAGATCAAAGGATCTTCTTGAGATCCTTTTTTTCTGCGCGTAATCTGCTGCTTGC
AAACAAAAAAACCACCGCTACCAGCGGTGGTTTGTTTGCCGGATCAAGAGCTACCAACTCTTTTTCCGAA
GGTAACTGGCTTCAGCAGAGCGCAGATACCAAATACTGTTCTTCTAGTGTAGCCGTAGTTAGGCCACCAC
TTCAAGAACTCTGTAGCACCGCCTACATACCTCGCTCTGCTAATCCTGTTACCAGTGGCTGCTGCCAGTG
GCGATAAGTCGTGTCTTACCGGGTTGGACTCAAGACGATAGTTACCGGATAAGGCGCAGCGGTCGGGCTG
AACGGGGGGTTCGTGCACACAGCCCAGCTTGGAGCGAACGACCTACACCGAACTGAGATACCTACAGCGT
GAGCTATGAGAAAGCGCCACGCTTCCCGAAGGGAGAAAGGCGGACAGGTATCCGGTAAGCGGCAGGGTCG
GAACAGGAGAGCGCACGAGGGAGCTTCCAGGGGGAAACGCCTGGTATCTTTATAGTCCTGTCGGGTTTCG
CCACCTCTGACTTGAGCGTCGATTTTTGTGATGCTCGTCAGGGGGGCGGAGCCTATGGAAAAACGCCAGC
AACGCGGCCTTTTTACGGTTCCTGGCCTTTTGCTGGCCTTTTGCTCACATGTT
